>Addgene plasmid #63559 | pDual-eGFP(Y203) | depositor partial sequence | sequence record 105662 | Sequence of eGFP(Y203) and flanking regions
TCTTTTTCGCAACGGGTTTGCCGCCAGAACACAGGTAAGTGCCGTGTGTGGTTCCCGCGGGCCTGGCCTC
TTTACGGGTTATGGCCCTTGCGTGCCTTGAATTACTTCCACGCCCCTGGCTGCAGTACGTGATTCTTGAT
CCCGAGCTTCGGGTTGGAAGTGGGTGGGAGAGTTCGAGGCCTTGCGCTTAAGGAGCCCCTTCGCCTCGTG
CTTGAGTTGAGGCCTGGCCTGGGCGCTGGGGCCGCCGCGTGCGAATCTGGTGGCACCTTCGCGCCTGTCT
CGCTGCTTTCGATAAGTCTCTAGCCATTTAAAATTTTTGATGACCTGCTGCGACGCTTTTTTTCTGGCAA
GATAGTCTTGTAAATGCGGGCCAAGATCTGCACACTGGTATTTCGGTTTTTGGGGCCGCGGGCGGCGACG
GGGCCCGTGCGTCCCAGCGCACATGTTCGGCGAGGCGGGGCCTGCGAGCGCGGCCACCGAGAATCGGACG
GGGGTAGTCTCAAGCTGGCCGGCCTGCTCTGGTGCCTGGCCTCGCGCCGCCGTGTATCGCCCCGCCCTGG
GCGGCAAGGCTGGCCCGGTCGGCACCAGTTGCGTGAGCGGAAAGATGGCCGCTTCCCGGCCCTGCTGCAG
GGAGCTCAAAATGGAGGACGCGGCGCTCGGGAGAGCGGGCGGGTGAGTCACCCACACAAAGGAAAAGGGC
CTTTCCGTCCTCAGCCGTCGCTTCATGTGACTCCACGGAGTACCGGGCGCCGTCCAGGCACCTCGATTAG
TTCTCGAGCTTTTGGAGTACGTCGTCTTTAGGTTGGGGGGAGGGGTTTTATGCGATGGAGTTTCCCCACA
CTGAGTGGGTGGAGACTGAAGTTAGGCCAGCTTGGCACTTGATGTAATTCTCCTTGGAATTTGCCCTTTT
TGAGTTTGGATCTTGGTTCATTCTCAAGCCTCAGACAGTGGTTCAAAGTTTTTTTCTTCCATTTCAGGTG
TCGTGAGGAATTCTGCAGTCGACGGTACCGCGGGCCCAGATCTCGATCCCGCGAAATTAATACGACTCAC
TATAGGGGAATTGTGAGCGGATAACAATTCCCCTCTAGAAATAATTTTGTTTAACTTTAAGAAGGAGATA
TACCATGGGCAGCAGCCATCATCATCATCATCACAGCAGCGGCCTGGTGCCGCGCGGCAGCCATATGGCT
AGCATGACTGGTGGACAGCAAATGGGTCGCGGGGATCCACCGGTCGCCACCATGGTGAGCAAGGGCGAGG
AGCTGTTCACCGGGGTGGTGCCCATCCTGGTCGAGCTGGACGGCGACGTAAACGGCCACAAGTTCAGCGT
GTCCGGCGAGGGCGAGGGCGATGCCACCTACGGCAAGCTGACCCTGAAGTTCATCTGCACCACCGGCAAG
CTGCCCGTGCCCTGGCCCACCCTCGTGACCACCCTGACCTACGGCGTGCAGTGCTTCAGCCGCTACCCCG
ACCACATGAAGCAGCACGACTTCTTCAAGTCCGCCATGCCCGAAGGCTACGTCCAGGAGCGCACCATCTT
CTTCAAGGACGACGGCAACTACAAGACCCGCGCCGAGGTGAAGTTCGAGGGCGACACCCTGGTGAACCGC
ATCGAGCTGAAGGGCATCGACTTCAAGGAGGACGGCAACATCCTGGGGCACAAGCTGGAGTACAACTACA
ACAGCCACAACGTCTATATCATGGCCGACAAGCAGAAGAACGGCATCAAGGTGAACTTCAAGATCCGCCA
CAACATCGAGGACGGCAGCGTGCAGCTCGCCGACCACTACCAGCAGAACACCCCCATCGGCGACGGCCCC
GTGCTGCTGCCCGACAACCACTACCTGAGCTACCAGTCCGCCCTGAGCAAAGACCCCAACGAGAAGCGCG
ATCACATGGTCCTGCTGGAGTTCGTGACCGCCGCCGGGATCACTCTCGGCATGGACGAGCTGTACAAGTC
CGGACTCAGATCCGACCTCGAGACCTAGAAAAACATGGAGCAATCACAAGTAGCAATACAGCAGCTAACA
ATGCTGCTTGTGCCTGGCTAGAAGCACAAGAGGAGGAAGAGGTGGGTTTTCCAGTCACACCTCANGTACC
TTTAAGACCAATGACTTACAAGGCAGCTGTAGATCTTAGCCACTTTTTAAAAGAAAAGGGGGGACTGGAA
GGGCTAATTCACTCCCAAAGAAGACAAGATATCCTTGATCTGTGGATCTACCACACACAAGGCTACTTCC
CTGATTGGCAGAACTACACACCAGGGCCAGGGGTCAGATATCCACTGACCTTTGGATGGTGCTACAAGCT
AGTACCAGTTGAGCCAGAT
