>Addgene plasmid #63559 | pDual-eGFP(Y203) | addgene partial sequence | sequence record 109614 | EF1a-F 5'-TCAAGCCTCAGACAGTGGTTC-3'
CATTTCAGGTGTCGTGAGGAATTCTGCAGTCGACGGTACCGCGGGCCCAGATCTCGATCCCGCGAAATTA
ATACGACTCACTATAGGGGAATTGTGAGCGGATAACAATTCCCCTCTAGAAATAATTTTGTTTAACTTTA
AGAAGGAGATATACCATGGGCAGCAGCCATCATCATCATCATCACAGCAGCGGCCTGGTGCCGCGCGGCA
GCCATATGGCTAGCATGACTGGTGGACAGCAAATGGGTCGCGGGGATCCACCGGTCGCCACCATGGTGAG
CAAGGGCGAGGAGCTGTTCACCGGGGTGGTGCCCATCCTGGTCGAGCTGGACGGCGACGTAAACGGCCAC
AAGTTCAGCGTGTCCGGCGAGGGCGAGGGCGATGCCACCTACGGCAAGCTGACCCTGAAGTTCATCTGCA
CCACCGGCAAGCTGCCCGTGCCCTGGCCCACCCTCGTGACCACCCTGACCTACGGCGTGCAGTGCTTCAG
CCGCTACCCCGACCACATGAAGCAGCACGACTTCTTCAAGTCCGCCATGCCCGAAGGCTACGTCCAGGAG
CGCACCATCTTCTTCAAGGACGACGGCAACTACAAGACCCGCGCCGAGGTGAAGTTCGAGGGCGACACCC
TGGTGAACCGCATCGAGCTGAAGGGCATCGACTTCAAGGAGGACGGCAACATCCTGGGGCACAAGCTGGA
GTACAACTACAACAGCCACAACGTCTATATCATGGCCGACAAGCAGAAGAACGGCATCAAGGTGAACTTC
AAGATCCGCCACAACATCGAGGACGGCAGCGTGCAGCTCGCCGACCACTACCAGCAGAACACCCCCATCG
GCGACGGCCCCGTGCTGCTGCCCGACAACCACTACCTG
