>Addgene plasmid #63559 | pDual-eGFP(Y203) | addgene partial sequence | sequence record 109615 | pSICO-JL 5'-tgtgactggaaaacccacctc-3'
GCCAGGCACAAGCAGCATTGTTAGCTGCTGTATTGCTACTTGTGATTGCTCCATGTTTTTCTAGGTCTCG
AGGTCGGATCTGAGTCCGGACTTGTACAGCTCGTCCATGCCGAGAGTGATCCCGGCGGCGGTCACGAACT
CCAGCAGGACCATGTGATCGCGCTTCTCGTTGGGGTCTTTGCTCAGGGCGGACTGGTAGCTCAGGTAGTG
GTTGTCGGGCAGCAGCACGGGGCCGTCGCCGATGGGGGTGTTCTGCTGGTAGTGGTCGGCGAGCTGCACG
CTGCCGTCCTCGATGTTGTGGCGGATCTTGAAGTTCACCTTGATGCCGTTCTTCTGCTTGTCGGCCATGA
TATAGACGTTGTGGCTGTTGTAGTTGTACTCCAGCTTGTGCCCCAGGATGTTGCCGTCCTCCTTGAAGTC
GATGCCCTTCAGCTCGATGCGGTTCACCAGGGTGTCGCCCTCGAACTTCACCTCGGCGCGGGTCTTGTAG
TTGCCGTCGTCCTTGAAGAAGATGGTGCGCTCCTGGACGTAGCCTTCGGGCATGGCGGACTTGAAGAAGT
CGTGCTGCTTCATGTGGTCGGGGTAGCGGCTGAAGCACTGCACGCCGTAGGTCAGGGTGGTCACGAGGGT
GGGCCAGGGCACGGGCAGCTTGCCGGTGGTGCAGATGAACTTCAGGGTCAGCTTGCCGTA
