[The description below was written by a language model from this plasmid's Addgene catalogue record.]
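Description:
pDual-eGFP(Y203) is a lentiviral transfer plasmid of about 10.9 kb, built on the pDual-eGFP backbone and designed to express a fluorescent reporter in both bacteria and mammalian cells. It is propagated in E. coli under ampicillin selection. The record recommends a recombination-deficient strain, as is usual for lentiviral plasmids carrying repeated LTR sequences. The bacterial origin of replication and copy number are not stated, and no feature table is provided, so the exact arrangement of the viral elements cannot be described here.

The payload is an 864 bp synthetic insert encoding enhanced GFP with N-terminal His6 and T7 epitope tags, which allow affinity purification and immunodetection. A two-nucleotide change converts threonine 203 to tyrosine, producing the yellow-shifted spectral variant that the depositors call Mostaza. In mammalian cells, expression is driven by a CMV-EF1α hybrid (CEF) promoter, described as giving very stable expression, and the vector is reported to transduce cells with high efficiency. In bacteria, the protein is strongly expressed in a DE3 strain after IPTG induction of T7 RNA polymerase. This implies T7 promoter-driven transcription, although the record does not list that promoter explicitly.

The lentiviral cassette also carries an SV40 origin upstream of the eGFP gene. In cells expressing SV40 T-antigen, this origin affects gene targeting rates and determines which strand is preferred for targeting and recombineering. The construct is used as a reporter for gene targeting and recombineering in mammalian cells, where sequence changes at the chromophore-influencing position can be read out as a shift in fluorescence colour.
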