Addgene plasmid #63559: pDual-eGFP(Y203)
Purpose: Expression of the Mostaza (yellow) spectral variant of eGFP in bacteria and in mammalian cells. Used as a reporter for gene targeting and recombineering in mammalian cells.
Depositing lab: Richard S Myers. Depositing organization: University of Miami. Publication: Fluorescent protein engineering by in vivo site-directed mutagenesis. Valledor M, Hu Q, Schiller P, Myers RS. IUBMB Life. 2012 Aug;64(8):684-9. doi: 10.1002/iub.1041. Epub 2012 May 28. PubMed 22639380.
Backbone
  Vector backbone: pDual-eGFP
  Backbone size w/o insert (bp): 10680
  Total vector size (bp): 10947
  Vector type: Mammalian Expression, Bacterial Expression, Lentiviral
Growth in bacteria
  Bacterial resistance: Ampicillin, 100 μg/mL
  Growth temperature: 37°C
  Growth strain: Stbl3
  Growth instructions: eGFP is strongly expressed in the Rosetta-gami™2(DE3) strain (EMD Millipore) following IPTG induction of the T7 RNA polymerase gene.
  Copy number: Unknown
Gene/Insert
  Gene/Insert name: His-T7-eGFP(Y203) (alt name: His-tagged, T7-tagged Mostaza (yellow) variant of enhanced green fluorescent protein)
  Species: Synthetic
  Insert size (bp): 864
  Mutation: Changed threonine at position 203 with respect to the original eGFP sequence to tyrosine. The DNA sequence change corresponds to AC at nucleotide 727-728 to TA.
  GenBank ID: KM019175
  Promoter: CMV-EF1α hybrid (CEF)
  Tag / fusion protein: His6 (N terminal on insert); T7 (N terminal on insert)
  Cloning method: Unknown
  Sequencing primers: 5′ cgtcgccgtccagctcgaccag; 3′ gagcaagggcgaggagctgttc
Terms and licenses: Academic/Nonprofit Terms; Industry Terms: Not Available to Industry
Depositor comments: Lentiviral vector with high transduction efficiency. Expression from the CMV-EF1α hybrid (CEF) promoter is very stable in mammalian cells. The lentivirus contains an SV40 origin 5’ to the eGFP gene. This influences gene targeting rates and the preferred strand for gene targeting and recombineering in cells expressing the SV40 T-antigen.
How to cite: pDual-eGFP(Y203) was a gift from Richard S Myers (Addgene plasmid # 63559 ; http://n2t.net/addgene:63559 ; RRID:Addgene_63559)
